Addgene plasmid #174808: pET28_6xHis-PARP1-WGR
Purpose: Bacterial expression of isolated PARP1 WGR domain
Depositing lab: Joan Conaway. Depositing organization: Stowers Institute for Medical Research. Publication: Multiple roles for PARP1 in ALC1-dependent nucleosome remodeling. Ooi SK, Sato S, Tomomori-Sato C, Zhang Y, Wen Z, Banks CAS, Washburn MP, Unruh JR, Florens L, Conaway RC, Conaway JW. Proc Natl Acad Sci U S A. 2021 Sep 7;118(36). pii: 2107277118. doi: 10.1073/pnas.2107277118. PubMed 34465625.
Backbone
  Vector backbone: pET28
  Vector type: Bacterial Expression
Growth in bacteria
  Bacterial resistance: Kanamycin, 50 μg/mL
  Growth temperature: 37°C
  Growth strain: DH5alpha
  Copy number: Low Copy
Gene/Insert
  Gene/Insert name: PARP1-WGR
  Species: H. sapiens (human)
  Entrez Gene: PARP1 (a.k.a. ADPRT, ADPRT 1, ADPRT1, ARTD1, PARP, PARP-1, PARS, PPOL, Poly-PARP, pADPRT-1)
  Tag / fusion protein: 6xHis (N terminal on backbone)
  Cloning method: Gibson Cloning
Terms and licenses: Academic/Nonprofit Terms; Industry Terms: Not Available to Industry
Depositor comments: Protein residues 521-660
How to cite: pET28_6xHis-PARP1-WGR was a gift from Joan Conaway (Addgene plasmid # 174808 ; http://n2t.net/addgene:174808 ; RRID:Addgene_174808)
