[The description below was written by a language model from this plasmid's Addgene catalogue record and the feature table of its GenBank file.]
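Description:
pET28_6xHis-PARP1-WGR is a 5,715 bp bacterial expression plasmid built on the pET28 backbone for producing the isolated WGR domain of human PARP1 (poly(ADP-ribose) polymerase 1) in E. coli. The insert, introduced by Gibson cloning, encodes PARP1 residues 521–660. It is not annotated as a feature of its own in the sequence record, but it falls in the interval between the vector's N-terminal tag region and the T7 terminator.

Expression is driven by a bacteriophage T7 promoter followed directly by a lac operator and the efficient T7 gene 10 ribosome binding site. The plasmid also carries lacI under its own promoter. The lac repressor therefore keeps transcription off until IPTG or lactose is added, in a host that supplies T7 RNA polymerase. The reading frame begins with a backbone-encoded 6xHis tag and a thrombin recognition site, so the domain can be purified by metal-affinity chromatography and the tag then removed by protease cleavage. A second 6xHis sequence, normally the optional C-terminal tag of pET28, is annotated downstream of the insert. The catalogue lists only the N-terminal tag, and the record does not say whether the downstream one is translated. A T7 terminator closes the transcription unit.

Selection is by kanamycin through the aph(3')-Ia aminoglycoside phosphotransferase gene. Replication relies on a pBR322-type ColE1 origin with the bom region and the rop gene, which holds the plasmid at low copy number, consistent with the catalogue entry. An f1 origin is also present for single-stranded DNA production. The stated purpose is bacterial production of the WGR domain, and the plasmid was deposited with a study of PARP1's roles in ALC1-dependent nucleosome remodeling.
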