LOCUS       Exported 5715 bp ds-DNA circular SYN 23-SEP-2021
DEFINITION  Bacterial expression of isolated PARP1 WGR domain.
ACCESSION   .
VERSION     .
KEYWORDS    pET28_6xHis-PARP1-WGR
SOURCE      synthetic DNA construct
  ORGANISM  synthetic DNA construct
REFERENCE   1 (bases 1 to 5715)
  TITLE     PARP and ALC1 plasmids
REFERENCE   2 (bases 1 to 5715)
  AUTHORS   .
  TITLE     Direct Submission
  JOURNAL   Exported Sep 23, 2021 from SnapGene Server 1.1.58
            http://www.snapgene.com
FEATURES             Location/Qualifiers
     source          1..5715
                     /organism="synthetic DNA construct"
                     /mol_type="other DNA"
     primer_bind     1..20
                     /label=T7
                     /note="T7 promoter, forward primer"
     promoter        1..19
                     /label=T7 promoter
                     /note="promoter for bacteriophage T7 RNA polymerase"
     protein_bind    20..44
                     /label=lac operator
                     /bound_moiety="lac repressor encoded by lacI"
                     /note="The lac repressor binds to the lac operator to
                     inhibit transcription in E. coli. This inhibition can be
                     relieved by adding lactose or
                     isopropyl-beta-D-thiogalactopyranoside (IPTG)."
     RBS             59..81
                     /note="efficient ribosome binding site from bacteriophage
                     T7 gene 10 (Olins and Rangwala, 1989)"
     CDS             100..117
                     /codon_start=1
                     /product="6xHis affinity tag"
                     /label=6xHis
                     /translation="HHHHHH"
     CDS             127..144
                     /codon_start=1
                     /product="thrombin recognition and cleavage site"
                     /label=thrombin site
                     /translation="LVPRGS"
     CDS             580..597
                     /codon_start=1
                     /product="6xHis affinity tag"
                     /label=6xHis
                     /translation="HHHHHH"
     primer_bind     complement(650..668)
                     /label=T7 Term
                     /note="T7 terminator, reverse primer"
     terminator      664..711
                     /label=T7 terminator
                     /note="transcription terminator for bacteriophage T7 RNA
                     polymerase"
     rep_origin      748..1203
                     /direction=RIGHT
                     /label=f1 ori
                     /note="f1 bacteriophage origin of replication; arrow
                     indicates direction of (+) strand synthesis"
     primer_bind     complement(835..854)
                     /label=F1ori-R
                     /note="F1 origin, reverse primer"
     primer_bind     1045..1066
                     /label=F1ori-F
                     /note="F1 origin, forward primer"
     CDS             complement(1295..2110)
                     /codon_start=1
                     /gene="aph(3')-Ia"
                     /product="aminoglycoside phosphotransferase"
                     /label=KanR
                     /note="confers resistance to kanamycin in bacteria or G418
                     (Geneticin(R)) in eukaryotes"
                     /translation="MSHIQRETSCSRPRLNSNMDADLYGYKWARDNVGQSGATIYRLYG
                     KPDAPELFLKHGKGSVANDVTDEMVRLNWLTEFMPLPTIKHFIRTPDDAWLLTTAIPGK
                     TAFQVLEEYPDSGENIVDALAVFLRRLHSIPVCNCPFNSDRVFRLAQAQSRMNNGLVDA
                     SDFDDERNGWPVEQVWKEMHKLLPFSPDSVVTHGDFSLDNLIFDEGKLIGCIDVGRVGI
                     ADRYQDLAILWNCLGEFSPSLQKRLFQKYGIDNPDMNKLQFHLMLDEFF"
     primer_bind     2018..2037
                     /label=Kan-R
                     /note="Kanamycin resistance gene, reverse primer"
     primer_bind     2102..2121
                     /label=pENTR-R
                     /note="pENTR vectors, reverse primer"
     rep_origin      2232..2820
                     /direction=RIGHT
                     /label=ori
                     /note="high-copy-number ColE1/pMB1/pBR322/pUC origin of
                     replication"
     primer_bind     2721..2740
                     /label=pBR322ori-F
                     /note="pBR322 origin, forward primer"
     primer_bind     2974..2991
                     /label=L4440
                     /note="L4440 vector, forward primer"
     misc_feature    3006..3145
                     /label=bom
                     /note="basis of mobility region from pBR322"
     primer_bind     complement(3071..3090)
                     /label=pRS-marker
                     /note="pRS vectors, use to sequence yeast selectable
                     marker"
     primer_bind     3231..3253
                     /label=pGEX 3'
                     /note="pGEX vectors, reverse primer"
     CDS             complement(3247..3438)
                     /codon_start=1
                     /gene="rop"
                     /product="Rop protein, which maintains plasmids at low copy
                     number"
                     /label=rop
                     /translation="MTKQEKTALNMARFIRSQTLTLLEKLNELDADEQADICESLHDHA
                     DELYRSCLARFGDDGENL"
     CDS             complement(4247..5329)
                     /codon_start=1
                     /gene="lacI"
                     /product="lac repressor"
                     /label=lacI
                     /note="The lac repressor binds to the lac operator to
                     inhibit transcription in E. coli. This inhibition can be
                     relieved by adding lactose or
                     isopropyl-beta-D-thiogalactopyranoside (IPTG)."
                     /translation="MKPVTLYDVAEYAGVSYQTVSRVVNQASHVSAKTREKVEAAMAEL
                     NYIPNRVAQQLAGKQSLLIGVATSSLALHAPSQIVAAIKSRADQLGASVVVSMVERSGV
                     EACKAAVHNLLAQRVSGLIINYPLDDQDAIAVEAACTNVPALFLDVSDQTPINSIIFSH
                     EDGTRLGVEHLVALGHQQIALLAGPLSSVSARLRLAGWHKYLTRNQIQPIAEREGDWSA
                     MSGFQQTMQMLNEGIVPTAMLVANDQMALGAMRAITESGLRVGADISVVGYDDTEDSSC
                     YIPPLTTIKQDFRLLGQTSVDRLLQLSQGQAVKGNQLLPVSLVKRKTTLAPNTQTASPR
                     ALADSLMQLARQVSRLESGQ"
     primer_bind     5291..5310
                     /label=LacI-R
                     /note="LacI, reverse primer"
     promoter        complement(5330..5407)
                     /gene="lacI"
                     /label=lacI promoter
     primer_bind     5613..5632
                     /label=pBRrevBam
                     /note="pBR322 vectors, tet region, downstream of BamHI,
                     reverse primer"
ORIGIN
        1 taatacgact cactataggg gaattgtgag cggataacaa ttcccctcta gaaataattt
       61 tgtttaactt taagaaggag atataccatg ggcagcagcc atcatcatca tcatcacagc
      121 agcggcctgg tgccgcgcgg cagccatatg aagagaatga aattaactct taaaggagga
      181 gcagctgtgg atcctgattc tggactggaa cactctgcgc atgtcctgga gaaaggtggg
      241 aaggtcttca gtgccaccct tggcctggtg gacatcgtta aaggaaccaa ctcctactac
      301 aagctccagc ttctggagga cgacaaggaa aacaggtatt ggatattcag gtcctggggc
      361 cgtgtgggta cggtgatcgg tagcaacaaa ctggaacaga tgccgtccaa ggaggatgcc
      421 attgagcact tcatgaaatt atatgaagaa aaaaccggga acgcttggca ctccaaaaat
      481 ttcacgaagt atcccaaaaa gttctacccc ctggagattg actatggcca ggatgaagag
      541 gcagtgaaga agctgacagt aaatcctggc taactcgagc accaccacca ccaccactga
      601 gatccggctg ctaacaaagc ccgaaaggaa gctgagttgg ctgctgccac cgctgagcaa
      661 taactagcat aaccccttgg ggcctctaaa cgggtcttga ggggtttttt gctgaaagga
      721 ggaactatat ccggattggc gaatgggnnn nnnnnnnnnn nnnnnnnnnn nnnnnnnnnn
      781 nnnnnnnnnn nnnnnnnnnn nnnnnnnnnn nnnnnnnnnn nnnnnnnnnn nnnnnnnnnn
      841 nnnnnnnnnn nnnnnnnnnn nnnnnnnnnn ncnnnnnnnn nnnnnnnnnn nnnnnnnnnn
      901 nnnnnnnnnn nnnnnnnnnn nnnnnnnnnn nnnnnnnnnn nnnnnnnnnn nnnnnnnnnn
      961 nnnannnnnn nnnnnnnnnn nnnnnnnnnn nnnnnnnnnn nnnnnnnnnn nnncctttga
     1021 cgttggagtc cacgttcttt nnnnnnnnnn nnnnnnnnnn nnnnnnnnnn nnnnnnnacc
     1081 ctatctcggt ctattctttt gatttataag ggattttgcc gatttcggcc tattggttaa
     1141 aaaatgagct gatttaacaa aaatttaacg cgaattttaa caaaatatta acgcttacaa
     1201 tttaggtggc acttttcggg gaaatgtgcg cggaacccct atttgtttat ttttctaaat
     1261 acattcaaat atgtatccgc tcatgaatta attcttagaa aaactcatcg agcatcaaat
     1321 gaaactgcaa tttattcata tcaggattat caataccata tttttgaaaa agccgtttct
     1381 gtaatgaagg agaaaactca ccgaggcagt tccataggat ggcaagatcc tggtatcggt
     1441 ctgcgattcc gactcgtcca acatcaatac aacctattaa tttcccctcg tcaaaaataa
     1501 ggttatcaag tgagaaatca ccatgagtga cgactgaatc cggtgagaat ggcaaaagtt
     1561 tatgcatttc tttccagact tgttcaacag gccagccatt acgctcgtca tcaaaatcac
     1621 tcgcatcaac caaaccgtta ttcattcgtg attgcgcctg agcgagacga aatacgcgat
     1681 cgctgttaaa aggacaatta caaacaggaa tcgaatgcaa ccggcgcagg aacactgcca
     1741 gcgcatcaac aatattttca cctgaatcag gatattcttc taatacctgg aatgctgttt
     1801 tcccggggat cgcagtggtg agtaaccatg catcatcagg agtacggata aaatgcttga
     1861 tggtcggaag aggcataaat tccgtcagcc agtttagtct gaccatctca tctgtaacat
     1921 cattggcaac gctacctttg ccatgtttca gaaacaactc tggcgcatcg ggcttcccat
     1981 acaatcgata gattgtcgca cctgattgcc cgacattatc gcgagcccat ttatacccat
     2041 ataaatcagc atccatgttg gaatttaatc gcggcctaga gcaagacgtt tcccgttgaa
     2101 tatggctcat aacacccctt gtattactgt ttatgtaagc agacagtttt attgttcatg
     2161 accaaaatcc cttaacgtga gttttcgttc cactgagcgt cagaccccgt agaaaagatc
     2221 aaaggatctt cttgagatcc tttttttctg cgcgtaatct gctgcttgca aacaaaaaaa
     2281 ccaccgctac cagcggtggt ttgtttgccg gatcaagagc taccaactct ttttccgaag
     2341 gtaactggct tcagcagagc gcagatacca aatactgtcc ttctagtgta gccgtagtta
     2401 ggccaccact tcaagaactc tgtagcaccg cctacatacc tcgctctgct aatcctgtta
     2461 ccagtggctg ctgccagtgg cgataagtcg tgtcttaccg ggttggactc aagacgatag
     2521 ttaccggata aggcgcagcg gtcgggctga acggggggtt cgtgcacaca gcccagcttg
     2581 gagcgaacga cctacaccga actgagatac ctacagcgtg agctatgaga aagcgccacg
     2641 cttcccgaag ggagaaaggc ggacaggtat ccggtaagcg gcagggtcgg aacaggagag
     2701 cgcacgaggg agcttccagg gggaaacgcc tggtatcttt atagtcctgt cgggtttcgc
     2761 cacctctgac ttgagcgtcg atttttgtga tgctcgtcag gggggcggag cctatggaaa
     2821 aacgccagca acgcggcctt tttacggttc ctggcctttt gctggccttt tgctcacatg
     2881 ttctttcctg cgttatcccc tgattctgtg gataaccgta ttaccgcctt tgagtgagct
     2941 gataccgctc gccgcagccg aacgaccgag cgcagcgagt cagtgagcga ggaagcggaa
     3001 gagcgcctga tgcggtattt tctccttacg catctgtgcg gtatttcaca ccgcaatggt
     3061 gcactctcag tacaatctgc tctgatgccg catagttaag ccagtataca ctccgctatc
     3121 gctacgtgac tgggtcatgg ctgcgccccg acacccgcca acacccgctg acgcgccctg
     3181 acgggcttgt ctgctcccgg catccgctta cagacaagct gtgaccgtct ccgggagctg
     3241 catgtgtcag aggttttcac cgtcatcacc gaaacgcgcg aggcagctgc ggtaaagctc
     3301 atcagcgtgg tcgtgaagcg attcacagat gtctgcctgt tcatccgcgt ccagctcgtt
     3361 gagtttctcc agaagcgtta atgtctggct tctgataaag cgggccatgt taagggcggt
     3421 tttttcctgt ttggtcactg atgcctccgt gtaaggggga tttctgttca tgggggtaat
     3481 gataccgatg aaacgagaga ggatgctcac gatacgggtt actgatgatg aacatgcccg
     3541 gttactggaa cgttgtgagg gtaaacaact ggcggtatgg atgcggcggg accagagaaa
     3601 aatcactcag ggtcaatgcc agcgcttcgt taatacagat gtaggtgttc cacagggtag
     3661 ccagcagcat cctgcgatgc agatccggaa cataatggtg cagggcgctg acttccgcgt
     3721 ttccagactt tacgaaacac ggaaaccgaa gaccattcat gttgttgctc aggtcgcaga
     3781 cgttttgcag cagcagtcgc ttcacgttcg ctcgcgtatc ggtgattcat tctgctaacc
     3841 agtaaggcaa ccccgccagc ctagccgggt cctcaacgac aggagcacga tcatgcgcac
     3901 ccgtggggcc gccatgccgg cgataatggc ctgcttctcg ccgaaacgtt tggtggcggg
     3961 accagtgacg aaggcttgag cgagggcgtg caagattccg aataccgcaa gcgacaggcc
     4021 gatcatcgtc gcgctccagc gaaagcggtc ctcgccgaaa atgacccaga gcgctgccgg
     4081 cacctgtcct acgagttgca tgataaagaa gacagtcata agtgcggcga cgatagtcat
     4141 gccccgcgcc caccggaagg agctgactgg gttgaaggct ctcaagggca tcggtcgaga
     4201 tcccggtgcc taatgagtga gctaacttac attaattgcg ttgcgctcac tgcccgcttt
     4261 ccagtcggga aacctgtcgt gccagctgca ttaatgaatc ggccaacgcg cggggagagg
     4321 cggtttgcgt attgggcgcc agggtggttt ttcttttcac cagtgagacg ggcaacagct
     4381 gattgccctt caccgcctgg ccctgagaga gttgcagcaa gcggtccacg ctggtttgcc
     4441 ccagcaggcg aaaatcctgt ttgatggtgg ttaacggcgg gatataacat gagctgtctt
     4501 cggtatcgtc gtatcccact accgagatat ccgcaccaac gcgcagcccg gactcggtaa
     4561 tggcgcgcat tgcgcccagc gccatctgat cgttggcaac cagcatcgca gtgggaacga
     4621 tgccctcatt cagcatttgc atggtttgtt gaaaaccgga catggcactc cagtcgcctt
     4681 cccgttccgc tatcggctga atttgattgc gagtgagata tttatgccag ccagccagac
     4741 gcagacgcgc cgagacagaa cttaatgggc ccgctaacag cgcgatttgc tggtgaccca
     4801 atgcgaccag atgctccacg cccagtcgcg taccgtcttc atgggagaaa ataatactgt
     4861 tgatgggtgt ctggtcagag acatcaagaa ataacgccgg aacattagtg caggcagctt
     4921 ccacagcaat ggcatcctgg tcatccagcg gatagttaat gatcagccca ctgacgcgtt
     4981 gcgcgagaag attgtgcacc gccgctttac aggcttcgac gccgcttcgt tctaccatcg
     5041 acaccaccac gctggcaccc agttgatcgg cgcgagattt aatcgccgcg acaatttgcg
     5101 acggcgcgtg cagggccaga ctggaggtgg caacgccaat cagcaacgac tgtttgcccg
     5161 ccagttgttg tgccacgcgg ttgggaatgt aattcagctc cgccatcgcc gcttccactt
     5221 tttcccgcgt tttcgcagaa acgtggctgg cctggttcac cacgcgggaa acggtctgat
     5281 aagagacacc ggcatactct gcgacatcgt ataacgttac tggtttcaca ttcaccaccc
     5341 tgaattgact ctcttccggg cgctatcatg ccataccgcg aaaggttttg cgccattcga
     5401 tggtgtccgg gatctcgacg ctctccctta tgcgactcct gcattaggaa gcagcccagt
     5461 agtaggttga ggccgttgag caccgccgcc gcaaggaatg gtgcatgcaa ggagatggcg
     5521 cccaacagtc ccccggccac ggggcctgcc accataccca cgccgaaaca agcgctcatg
     5581 agcccgaagt ggcgagcccg atcttcccca tcggtgatgt cggcgatata ggcgccagca
     5641 accgcacctg tggcgccggt gatgccggcc acgatgcgtc cggcgtagag gatcgagatc
     5701 tcgatcccgc gaaat
//
